Addgene plasmid #204469: pMZ103-rbs1-m7
Purpose: This is a biosensor with improved specificity to 3OC12-HSL, containing LasR L125W-A127T-L128M mutation.
Depositing lab: Lauren Andrews. Depositing organization: University of Massachusetts, Amherst. Publication: Identifying LasR Quorum Sensors with Improved Signal Specificity by Mapping the Sequence-Function Landscape. Zeng M, Sarker B, Rondthaler SN, Vu V, Andrews LB. ACS Synth Biol. 2024 Feb 16;13(2):568-589. doi: 10.1021/acssynbio.3c00543. Epub 2024 Jan 11. PubMed 38206199.
Backbone
  Vector backbone: pAN871
  Backbone size w/o insert (bp): 5455
  Modifications to backbone: Insert lasR gene after tetR gene
  Vector type: Synthetic Biology
Growth in bacteria
  Bacterial resistance: Kanamycin, 50 μg/mL
  Growth temperature: 37°C
  Growth strain: DH5alpha
  Copy number: Low Copy
Gene/Insert 1
  Gene/Insert name: quorum sensing regulator LasR
  Insert size (bp): 720
  Mutation: LasR L125W-A127T-L128M mutation
  Entrez Gene: lasR (a.k.a. PA1430)
  Promoter: In an operon
  Cloning method: Restriction Enzyme; 5′ cloning site BsaI (destroyed during cloning); 3′ cloning site BsaI (destroyed during cloning)
  Sequencing primers: 5′ CAGAGCCAGCCTTCTTATTCG; 3′ CCTGTCAAATGGACGAAGCAG
Gene/Insert 2
  Gene/Insert name: eYFP
  Insert size (bp): 720
  Promoter: PLas
  Cloning method: Restriction Enzyme; 5′ cloning site BbsI (destroyed during cloning); 3′ cloning site BbsI (destroyed during cloning)
  Sequencing primers: 5′ TGGCTCATAACACCCCTTG
Terms and licenses: Academic/Nonprofit Terms; Industry Terms: Not Available to Industry
How to cite: pMZ103-rbs1-m7 was a gift from Lauren Andrews (Addgene plasmid # 204469 ; http://n2t.net/addgene:204469 ; RRID:Addgene_204469)
