[The description below was written by a language model from this plasmid's Addgene catalogue record and pLannotate feature annotations shown in this document.]
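Description:
pMZ103-rbs1-m7 is a bacterial synthetic-biology plasmid that acts as a whole-cell biosensor for the Pseudomonas aeruginosa quorum-sensing signal 3OC12-HSL. It is built on the pAN871 backbone, replicates in E. coli from a p15A origin (catalogued as low copy, and compatible with ColE1-type plasmids), and is selected with kanamycin through an aph(3')-Ia aminoglycoside phosphotransferase gene. The annotated sequence is 6,677 nt. Short hits to an RSF origin, a bom site, the tet promoter and a tetracycline efflux gene are only fragments near the origin and most likely represent backbone remnants rather than functional parts.

The sensing module is a lasR gene carrying the triple substitution L125W-A127T-L128M, which the depositors report improves specificity for 3OC12-HSL. It was inserted by BsaI-based cloning directly after tetR, so it sits at the end of a same-strand run of regulator genes. In that run, lacI follows a lacI promoter fragment and is followed by tetR and then lasR, and the record describes lasR as expressed "in an operon" rather than from its own promoter. A partial araC match downstream of a J23119 promoter fragment lies upstream of this array. The "rbs1" in the name suggests a particular ribosome binding site variant, but the record does not define it.

The output module is an EYFP coding sequence under the LasR-responsive PLas promoter, which is listed in the catalogue but not picked up in the feature table. An sTRSV hammerhead ribozyme lies just upstream of EYFP and presumably serves as a self-cleaving insulator that standardises the 5' end of the transcript. Ligand-bound LasR activates PLas, so fluorescence reports the signal. The plasmid comes from work mapping the LasR sequence-function landscape to identify sensors with reduced crosstalk to other signals.
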