Features (pLannotate 1.2.2; 15 found; start..end, strand, type, name):
    399..1214    -  CDS            KanR: aminoglycoside phosphotransferase; aph(3')-Ia; confers resistance to kanamycin in bacteria or G418 (Geneticin®) in eukaryotes
   1461..1510    +  misc_RNA       sTRSV HHRz: hammerhead ribozyme from the tobacco ringspot virus satellite RNA (Khvorova et al., 2003)
   1560..2279    +  CDS            EYFP: enhanced YFP mammalian codon-optimized
   2367..2385    +  promoter       J23119(SpeI) promoter (fragment): bacterial promoter (Registry of Standard Biological Parts BBa J23119) modified to end with an SpeI site
   2422..3259    +  CDS            araC (fragment): L-arabinose regulatory protein; araC
   3326..3399    +  promoter       lacI promoter (fragment): lacI
   3400..4479    +  CDS            lacI: LACI_ECOLI - Experimental evidence at protein level: Swiss-Prot protein existence level 1. Repressor of the lactose operon. Binds allolactose as an inducer. From Escherichia coli (strain K12).
   4501..5121    +  CDS            tetR: TETR2_ECOLX - Experimental evidence at protein level: Swiss-Prot protein existence level 1. TetR is the repressor of the tetracycline resistance element; its N-terminal region forms a helix-turn-helix structure and binds DNA. Binding of tetracycline to TetR reduces the repressor affinity for the tetracycline resistance gene (tetA) promoter operator sites. From Escherichia coli.
   5153..5869    +  CDS            lasR: LASR_PSEAE - Experimental evidence at protein level: Swiss-Prot protein existence level 1. Transcriptional activator of elastase structural gene (LasB). Binds to the PAI autoinducer. From Pseudomonas aeruginosa (strain ATCC 15692 / DSM 22644 / CIP 104116 / JCM 14847 / LMG 12228 / 1C / PRS 101 / PAO1).
   5968..5986    -  promoter       tet promoter (fragment): E. coli promoter for tetracycline efflux protein gene
   5996..6116    +  CDS            TcR (fragment): tetracycline efflux protein; tet; confers resistance to tetracycline
   6135..6157    -  rep_origin     RSF ori (fragment): Plasmids containing the RSF 1030 origin of replication can be propagated in E. coli cells that contain additional plasmids with compatible origins.
   6174..6200    +  misc_feature   bom (fragment): basis of mobility region from pBR322
   6299..6354    -  rep_origin     RSF ori (fragment): Plasmids containing the RSF 1030 origin of replication can be propagated in E. coli cells that contain additional plasmids with compatible origins.
   6442..310     -  rep_origin     p15A ori (across the origin): Plasmids containing the medium-copy-number p15A origin of replication can be propagated in E. coli cells that contain a second plasmid with the ColE1 origin.
>Addgene plasmid #204469 | pMZ103-rbs1-m7 | addgene full sequence | sequence record 403709 | Addgene NGS Result
ATGCACGAACCCCCCGTTCAGTCCGACCGCTGCGCCTTATCCGGTAACTATCGTCTTGAGTCCAACCCGG
AAAGACATGCAAAAGCACCACTGGCAGCAGCCACTGGTAATTGATTTAGAGGAGTTAGTCTTGAAGTCAT
GCGCCGGTTAAGGCTAAACTGAAAGGACAAGTTTTGGTGACTGCGCTCCTCCAAGCCAGTTACCTCGGTT
CAAAGAGTTGGTAGCTCAGAGAACCTTCGAAAAACCGCCCTGCAAGGCGGTTTTTTCGTTTTCAGAGCAA
GAGATTACGCGCAGACCAAAACGATCTCAAGAAGATCATCTTATTAAGGGGTCTGACGCTCAGTGGAACG
AAAAATCAATCTAAAGTATATATGAGTAAACTTGGTCTGACAGTTACCTTAGAAAAACTCATCGAGCATC
AAATGAAACTGCAATTTATTCATATCAGGATTATCAATACCATATTTTTGAAAAAGCCGTTTCTGTAATG
AAGGAGAAAACTCACCGAGGCAGTTCCATAGGATGGCAAGATCCTGGTATCGGTCTGCGATTCCGACTCG
TCCAACATCAATACAACCTATTAATTTCCCCTCGTCAAAAATAAGGTTATCAAGTGAGAAATCACCATGA
GTGACGACTGAATCCGGTGAGAATGGCAAAAGCTTATGCATTTCTTTCCAGACTTGTTCAACAGGCCAGC
CATTACGCTCGTCATCAAAATCACTCGCATCAACCAAACCGTTATTCATTCGTGATTGCGCCTGAGCGAG
ACGAAATACGCGATCGCTGTTAAAAGGACAATTACAAACAGGAATCGAATGCAACCGGCGCAGGAACACT
GCCAGCGCATCAACAATATTTTCACCTGAATCAGGATATTCTTCTAATACCTGGAATGCTGTTTTCCCGG
GGATCGCAGTGGTGAGTAACCATGCATCATCAGGAGTACGGATAAAATGCTTGATGGTCGGAAGAGGCAT
AAATTCCGTCAGCCAGTTTAGTCTGACCATCTCATCTGTAACATCATTGGCAACGCTACCTTTGCCATGT
TTCAGAAACAACTCTGGCGCATCGGGCTTCCCATACAATCGATAGATTGTCGCACCTGATTGCCCGACAT
TATCGCGAGCCCATTTATACCCATATAAATCAGCATCCATGTTGGAATTTAATCGCGGCCTGGAGCAAGA
CGTTTCCCGTTGAATATGGCTCATAACACCCCTTGTATTACTGTTTATGTAAGCAGACAGTTTTATTGTT
CATGATGATATATTTTTATCTTGTGCAATGTACATCAGAGATTTTGAGACACAACCAATTATTGAAGGCC
TCCCTAACGGGGGGCCTTTTTTTGTTTCTGGACTCCCGCTTTTCGAGCCTAGCAAGGGTCCGGGTTCACC
GAAATCTATCTCATTTGCTAGTTATAAAATTATGAAATTTGCGTAAATTCTTCACTGAAGCTGTCACCGG
ATGTGCTTTCCGGTCTGATGAGTCCGTGAGGACGAAACAGCCTCTACAAATAATTTTGTTTAATACTAGA
GAAAGAGGGGAAATACTAGATGGTGAGCAAGGGCGAGGAGCTGTTCACCGGGGTGGTGCCCATCCTGGTC
GAGCTGGACGGCGACGTAAACGGCCACAAGTTCAGCGTGTCCGGCGAGGGCGAGGGCGATGCCACCTACG
GCAAGCTGACCCTGAAGTTCATCTGCACCACAGGCAAGCTGCCCGTGCCCTGGCCCACCCTCGTGACCAC
CTTCGGCTACGGCCTGCAATGCTTCGCCCGCTACCCCGACCACATGAAGCTGCACGACTTCTTCAAGTCC
GCCATGCCCGAAGGCTACGTCCAGGAGCGCACCATCTTCTTCAAGGACGACGGCAACTACAAGACCCGCG
CCGAGGTGAAGTTCGAGGGCGACACCCTGGTGAACCGCATCGAGCTGAAGGGCATCGACTTCAAGGAGGA
CGGCAACATCCTGGGGCACAAGCTGGAGTACAACTACAACAGCCACAACGTCTATATCATGGCCGACAAG
CAGAAGAACGGCATCAAGGTGAACTTCAAGATCCGCCACAACATCGAGGACGGCAGCGTGCAGCTCGCCG
ACCACTACCAGCAGAACACCCCAATCGGCGACGGCCCCGTGCTGCTGCCCGACAACCACTACCTTAGCTA
CCAGTCCGCCCTGAGCAAAGACCCCAACGAGAAGCGCGATCACATGGTCCTGCTGGAGTTCGTGACCGCC
GCCGGGATCACTCTCGGCATGGACGAGCTGTACAAGTAACTCGGTACCAAATTCCAGAAAAGAGGCCTCC
CGAAAGGGGGGCCTTTTTTCGTTTTGGTCCAATGGTCACCATATATCAAGTTTACGGCTAGCTCAGTCCT
AGGTACTATGCTAGCTACTAGAGAAAGAGGAGAAATACTAGATGGCTGAAGCGCAAAATGATCCCCTGCT
GCCGGGATACTCGTTTAATGCCCATCTGGTGGCGGGTTTAACGCCGATTGAGGCCAACGGTTATCTCGAT
TTTTTTATCGACCGACCGCTGGGAATGAAAGGTTATATTCTCAATCTCACCATTCGCGGTCAGGGGGTGG
TGAAAAATCAGGGACGAGAATTTGTTTGCCGACCGGGTGATATTTTGCTGTTCCCGCCAGGAGAGATTCA
TCACTACGGTCGTCATCCGGAGGCTCGCGAATGGTATCACCAGTGGGTTTACTTTCGTCCGCGCGCCTAC
TGGCATGAATGGCTTAACTGGCCGTCAATATTTGCCAATACGGGGTTCTTTCGCCCGGATGAAGCGCACC
AGCCGCATTTCAGCGACCTGTTTGGGCAAATCATTAACGCCGGGCAAGGGGAAGGGCGCTATTCGGAGCT
GCTGGCGATAAATCTGCTTGAGCAATTGTTACTGCGGCGCATGGAAGCGATTAACGAGTCGCTCCATCCA
CCGATGGATAATCGGGTACGCGAGGCTTGTCAGTACATCAGCGATCACCTGGCAGACAGCAATTTTGATA
TCGCCAGCGTCGCACAGCATGTTTGCTTGTCGCCGTCGCGTCTGTCACATCTTTTCCGCCAGCAGTTAGG
GATTAGCGTCTTAAGCTGGCGCGAGGACCAACGTATCAGCCAGGCGAAGCTGCTTTTGAGCACCACCCGG
ATGCCTATCGCCACCGTCGGTCGCAATGTTGGTTTTGACGATCAACTCTATTTCTCGCGGGTATTTAAAA
AATGCACCGGGGCCAGCCCGAGCGAGTTCCGTGCCGGTTAATAACCAATTATTGAAGGCCGCTAACGCGG
CCTTTTTTTGTTTCTGATCTCCCAATGGCGGCGCGCCATCGAATGGCGCAAAACCTTTCGCGGTATGGCA
TGATAGCGCCCGGAAGAGAGTCAATTCAGGGTGGTGAATATGAAACCAGTAACGTTATACGATGTCGCAG
AGTATGCCGGTGTCTCTTATCAGACCGTTTCCCGCGTGGTGAACCAGGCCAGCCACGTTTCTGCGAAAAC
GCGGGAAAAAGTGGAAGCGGCGATGGCGGAGCTGAATTACATTCCCAACCGCGTGGCACAACAACTGGCG
GGCAAACAGTCGTTGCTGATTGGCGTTGCCACCTCCAGTCTGGCCCTGCACGCGCCGTCGCAAATTGTCG
CGGCGATTAAATCTCGCGCCGATCAACTGGGTGCCAGCGTGGTGGTGTCGATGGTAGAACGAAGCGGCGT
CGAAGCCTGTAAAGCGGCGGTGCACAATCTTCTCGCGCAACGCGTCAGTGGGCTGATCATTAACTATCCG
CTGGATGACCAGGATGCCATTGCTGTGGAAGCTGCCTGCACTAATGTTCCGGCGTTATTTCTTGATGTCT
CTGACCAGACACCCATCAACAGTATTATTTTCTCCCATGAGGACGGTACGCGACTGGGCGTGGAGCATCT
GGTCGCATTGGGTCACCAGCAAATCGCGCTGTTAGCGGGCCCATTAAGTTCTGTCTCGGCGCGTCTGCGT
CTGGCTGGCTGGCATAAATATCTCACTCGCAATCAAATTCAGCCGATAGCGGAACGGGAAGGCGACTGGA
GTGCCATGTCCGGTTTTCAACAAACCATGCAAATGCTGAATGAGGGCATCGTTCCCACTGCGATGCTGGT
TGCCAACGATCAGATGGCGCTGGGCGCAATGCGCGCCATTACCGAGTCCGGGCTGCGCGTTGGTGCGGAT
ATCTCGGTAGTGGGATACGACGATACCGAAGATAGCTCATGTTATATCCCGCCGTTAACCACCATCAAAC
AGGATTTTCGCCTGCTGGGGCAAACCAGCGTGGACCGCTTGCTGCAACTCTCTCAGGGCCAGGCGGTGAA
GGGCAATCAGCTGTTGCCAGTCTCACTGGTGAAAAGAAAAACCACCCTGGCGCCCAATACGCAAACCGCC
TCTCCCCGCGCGTTGGCCGATTCATTAATGCAGCTGGCACGACAGGTTTCCCGACTGGAAAGCGGGCAGT
GACAATCCAGGAGGAAAAAAATGTCCAGATTAGATAAAAGTAAAGTGATTAACAGCGCATTAGAGCTGCT
TAATGAGGTCGGAATCGAAGGTTTAACAACCCGTAAACTCGCCCAGAAGCTAGGTGTAGAGCAGCCTACA
TTGTATTGGCATGTAAAAAATAAGCGGGCTTTGCTCGACGCCTTAGCCATTGAGATGTTAGATAGGCACC
ATACTCACTTTTGCCCTTTAGAAGGGGAAAGCTGGCAAGATTTTTTACGTAATAACGCTAAAAGTTTTAG
ATGTGCTTTACTAAGTCATCGCGATGGAGCAAAAGTACATTTAGGTACACGGCCTACAGAAAAACAGTAT
GAAACTCTCGAAAATCAATTAGCCTTTTTATGCCAACAAGGTTTTTCACTAGAGAATGCATTATATGCAC
TCAGCGCTGTGGGGCATTTTACTTTAGGTTGCGTATTGGAAGATCAAGAGCATCAAGTCGCTAAAGAAGA
AAGGGAAACACCTACTACTGATAGTATGCCGCCATTATTACGACAAGCTATCGAATTATTTGATCACCAA
GGTGCAGAGCCAGCCTTCTTATTCGGCCTTGAATTGATCATATGCGGATTAGAAAAACAACTTAAATGTG
AAAGTGGGTCCTAATCTAATTTAACAAAAGGTTTTCCAATTTATGGCCTTGGTTGACGGTTTTCTTGAGC
TGGAACGCTCAAGTGGAAAATTGGAGTGGAGCGCCATCCTGCAGAAGATGGCGAGCGACCTTGGATTCTC
GAAGATCCTGTTCGGCCTGTTGCCTAAGGACAGCCAGGACTACGAGAACGCCTTCATCGTCGGCAACTAC
CCGGCCGCCTGGCGCGAGCATTACGACCGGGCTGGCTACGCGCGGGTCGACCCGACGGTCAGTCACTGTA
CCCAGAGCGTACTGCCGATTTTCTGGGAACCGTCCATCTACCAGACGCGAAAGCAGCACGAGTTCTTCGA
GGAAGCCTCGGCCGCCGGCCTGGTGTATGGGCTGACCATGCCGCTGCATGGTGCTCGCGGCGAATGGGGC
ACCATGAGCCTCAGCGTGGAAGCGGAAAACCGGGCCGAGGCCAACCGTTTCATGGAGTCGGTCCTGCCGA
CCCTGTGGATGCTCAAGGACTACGCACTGCAGAGCGGTGCCGGACTGGCCTTCGAACATCCGGTCAGCAA
ACCGGTGGTTCTGACCAGCCGGGAGAAGGAAGTGTTGCAGTGGTGCGCCATCGGCAAGACCAGTTGGGAG
ATATCGGTTATCTGCAACTGCTCGGAAGCCAATGTGAACTTCCATATGGGAAATATTCGGCGGAAGTTCG
GTGTGACCTCCCGCCGCGTAGCGGCCATTATGGCCGTTAATTTGGGTCTTATTACTCTCTGACCATAATT
GGTAACGAATCAGACAATTGACGGCTCGAGGGAGTAGCATAGGGTTTGCAGAATCCCTGCTTCGTCCATT
TGACAGGCACATTATGCATCGATGATAAGCTGTCAAACATGAGCAGATCCTCTACGCCGGACGCATCGTG
GCCGGCATCACCGGCGCCACAGGTGCGGTTGCTGGCGCCTATATCGCCGACATCACCGATGGGGAAGATC
GGGCTCGCCACTTCGGGCTCATGAGCAAATATTTTATCTGAGGTGCTTCCTCGCTCACTGACTCGCTGCA
CGAGGCAGACCTCAGCGCTAGCGGAGTGTATACTGGCTTACTATGTTGGCACTGATGAGGGTGTCAGTGA
AGTGCTTCATGTGGCAGGAGAAAAAAGGCTGCACCGGTGCGTCAGCAGAATATGTGATACAGGATATATT
CCGCTTCCTCGCTCACTGACTCGCTACGCTCGGTCGTTCGACTGCGGCGAGCGGAAATGGCTTACGAACG
GGGCGGAGATTTCCCGGAAGATGCCAGGAAGATACTTAACAGGGAAGTGAGAGGGCCGCGGCAAAGCCGT
TTTTCCATAGGCTCCGCCCCCCTGACAAGCATCACGAAATCTGACGCTCAAATCAGTGGTGGCGAAACCC
GACAGGACTATAAAGATACCAGGCGTTTCCCCCTGGCGGCTCCCTCGTGCGCTCTCCTGTTCCTGCCTTT
CGGTTTACCGGTGTCATTCCGCTGTTATGGCCGCGTTTGTCTCATTCCACGCCTGACACTCAGTTCCGGG
TAGGCAGTTCGCTCCAAGCTGGACTGT
